>Addgene plasmid #157864 | hnRNPA2_RRMs | addgene full sequence | sequence record 307928 | Addgene NGS Result
ATTATTTATGATTTTTTGTATATACAATATTTCTAGTTTGTTAAAGAGAATTAAGAAAATAAATCTCGAA
AATAATAAAGGGAAAATCAGTTTTTGATATCAAAATTATACATGTCAACGATAATACAAAATATAATACA
AACTATAAGATGTTATCAGTATTTATTATGCATTTAGAATAAATTTTGTGTCGCCCTTCCGCGAAATTAA
TACGACTCACTATAGGGGAATTGTGAGCGGATAACAATTCCCCTCTAGAAATAATTTTGTTTAACTTTTG
AAGGAGATATACCATGGGTAGCGACAAGATTCACCACCATCATCATCATGAGAATTTGTACTTTCAGGGC
CATATGGAACGTGAAAAAGAGCAGTTTCGCAAGCTGTTTATCGGTGGCCTGAGCTTCGAAACTACCGAAG
AGAGCCTGCGCAACTATTATGAGCAGTGGGGTAAACTGACGGATTGCGTCGTGATGCGTGACCCGGCGAG
CAAGCGCAGCCGTGGCTTCGGTTTCGTCACCTTCTCCAGCATGGCAGAGGTTGACGCCGCTATGGCAGCC
CGTCCTCACAGCATTGACGGCCGTGTGGTTGAGCCGAAGCGTGCGGTCGCTCGTGAAGAGTCGGGTAAGC
CGGGTGCTCACGTCACCGTCAAAAAGCTGTTCGTGGGTGGTATCAAGGAAGATACCGAGGAACACCACTT
GCGCGACTACTTCGAGGAATATGGCAAAATCGATACCATTGAGATCATTACGGACCGTCAAAGCGGCAAA
AAGCGTGGTTTCGGCTTTGTTACGTTTGACGATCACGACCCGGTTGACAAAATCGTGCTGCAAAAGTACC
ACACCATTAACGGCCACAACGCCGAGGTGCGTAAAGCGCTGAGCCGTCAAGAGATGCAAGAAGTGCAGTC
CTCTCGCAGCTAGCGTGGTGGCAACTTTGGTTTCGGTGATAGCCGCGGTGGTGGCGGCAACTTCGGTCCG
GGTCCGGGCAGCAATTTCCGTGGTGGTTCCGACGGTTACGGTAGCGGTCGCGGCTTTGGCGATGGCTATA
ATGGTTACGGTGGTGGTCCGGGCGGCGGCAATTTCGGTGGTAGCCCGGGTTACGGCGGTGGTCGCGGCGG
TTATGGCGGTGGCGGTCCAGGCTACGGTAACCAGGGTGGTGGTTATGGTGGTGGCTACGATAACTATGGC
GGTGGTAACTATGGTAGCGGCAATTACAATGATTTTGGCAACTACAACCAGCAACCGAGCAATTACGGCC
CGATGAAATCCGGCAATTTTGGCGGTTCCCGTAATATGGGTGGTCCGTATGGTGGCGGTAACTACGGCCC
GGGTGGTAGCGGTGGTTCTGGCGGCTATGGTGGCCGCAGCCGTTACTAACTCGAGCCCCCTAGCATAACC
CCTTGGGGCCTCTAAACGGGTCTTGAGGGGTTTTTTGCCCCTGAGACGCGTCAATCGAGTTCGTACCTAA
GGGCGACACCCCCTAATTAGCCCGGGCGAAAGGCCCAGTCTTTCGACTGAGCCTTTCGTTTTATTTGATG
CCTGGCAGTTCCCTACTCTCGCATGGGGAGTCCCCACACTACCATCGGCGCTACGGCGTTTCACTTCTGA
GTTCGGCATGGGGTCAGGTGGGACCACCGCGCTACTGCCGCCAGGCAAACAAGGGGTGTTATGAGCCATA
TTCAGGTATAAATGGGCTCGCGATAATGTTCAGAATTGGTTAATTGGTTGTAACACTGACCCCTATTTGT
TTATTTTTCTAAATACATTCAAATATGTATCCGCTCATGAGACAATAACCCTGATAAATGCTTCAATAAT
ATTGAAAAAGGAAGAATATGAGCCATATTCAACGGGAAACGTCGAGGCCGCGATTAAATTCCAACATGGA
TGCTGATTTATATGGGTATAAATGGGCTCGCGATAATGTCGGGCAATCAGGTGCGACAATCTATCGCTTG
TATGGGAAGCCCGATGCGCCAGAGTTGTTTCTGAAACATGGCAAAGGTAGCGTTGCCAATGATGTTACAG
ATGAGATGGTCAGACTAAACTGGCTGACGGAATTTATGCCACTTCCGACCATCAAGCATTTTATCCGTAC
TCCTGATGATGCATGGTTACTCACCACTGCGATCCCCGGAAAAACAGCGTTCCAGGTATTAGAAGAATAT
CCTGATTCAGGTGAAAATATTGTTGATGCGCTGGCAGTGTTCCTGCGCCGGTTGCACTCGATTCCTGTTT
GTAATTGTCCTTTTAACAGCGATCGCGTATTTCGCCTCGCTCAGGCGCAATCACGAATGAATAACGGTTT
GGTTGATGCGAGTGATTTTGATGACGAGCGTAATGGCTGGCCTGTTGAACAAGTCTGGAAAGAAATGCAT
AAACTTTTGCCATTCTCACCGGATTCAGTCGTCACTCATGGTGATTTCTCACTTGATAACCTTATTTTTG
ACGAGGGGAAATTAATAGGTTGTATTGATGTTGGACGAGTCGGAATCGCAGACCGATACCAGGATCTTGC
CATCCTATGGAACTGCCTCGGTGAGTTTTCTCCTTCATTACAGAAACGGCTTTTTCAAAAATATGGTATT
GATAATCCTGATATGAATAAATTGCAATTTCATTTGATGCTCGATGAGTTTTTCTAAGCGGCGCGCCATC
GAATGGCGCAAAACCTTTCGCGGTATGGCATGATAGCGCCCGGAAGAGAGTCAATTCAGGGTGGTGAATA
TGAAACCAGTAACGTTATACGATGTCGCAGAGTATGCCGGTGTCTCTTATCAGACCGTTTCCCGCGTGGT
GAACCAGGCCAGCCACGTTTCTGCGAAAACGCGGGAAAAAGTGGAAGCGGCGATGGCGGAGCTGAATTAC
ATTCCCAACCGCGTGGCACAACAACTGGCGGGCAAACAGTCGTTGCTGATTGGCGTTGCCACCTCCAGTC
TGGCCCTGCACGCGCCGTCGCAAATTGTCGCGGCGATTAAATCTCGCGCCGATCAACTGGGTGCCAGCGT
GGTGGTGTCGATGGTAGAACGAAGCGGCGTCGAAGCCTGTAAAGCGGCGGTGCACAATCTTCTCGCGCAA
CGCGTCAGTGGGCTGATCATTAACTATCCGCTGGATGACCAGGATGCCATTGCTGTGGAAGCTGCCTGCA
CTAATGTTCCGGCGTTATTTCTTGATGTCTCTGACCAGACACCCATCAACAGTATTATTTTCTCCCATGA
GGACGGTACGCGACTGGGCGTGGAGCATCTGGTCGCATTGGGTCACCAGCAAATCGCGCTGTTAGCGGGC
CCATTAAGTTCTGTCTCGGCGCGTCTGCGTCTGGCTGGCTGGCATAAATATCTCACTCGCAATCAAATTC
AGCCGATAGCGGAACGGGAAGGCGACTGGAGTGCCATGTCCGGTTTTCAACAAACCATGCAAATGCTGAA
TGAGGGCATCGTTCCCACTGCGATGCTGGTTGCCAACGATCAGATGGCGCTGGGCGCAATGCGCGCCATT
ACCGAGTCCGGGCTGCGCGTTGGTGCGGATATCTCGGTAGTGGGATACGACGATACCGAAGATAGCTCAT
GTTATATCCCGCCGTTAACCACCATCAAACAGGATTTTCGCCTGCTGGGGCAAACCAGCGTGGACCGCTT
GCTGCAACTCTCTCAGGGCCAGGCGGTGAAGGGCAATCAGCTGTTGCCAGTCTCACTGGTGAAAAGAAAA
ACCACCCTGGCGCCCAATACGCAAACCGCCTCTCCCCGCGCGTTGGCCGATTCATTAATGCAGCTGGCAC
GACAGGTTTCCCGACTGGAAAGCGGGCAGTGACTCATGACCAAAATCCCTTAACGTGAGTTACGCGCGCG
TCGTTCCACTGAGCGTCAGACCCCGTAGAAAAGATCAAAGGATCTTCTTGAGATCCTTTTTTTCTGCGCG
TAATCTGCTGCTTGCAAACAAAAAAACCACCGCTACCAGCGGTGGTTTGTTTGCCGGATCAAGAGCTACC
AACTCTTTTTCCGAAGGTAACTGGCTTCAGCAGAGCGCAGATACCAAATACTGTTCTTCTAGTGTAGCCG
TAGTTAGCCCACCACTTCAAGAACTCTGTAGCACCGCCTACATACCTCGCTCTGCTAATCCTGTTACCAG
TGGCTGCTGCCAGTGGCGATAAGTCGTGTCTTACCGGGTTGGACTCAAGACGATAGTTACCGGATAAGGC
GCAGCGGTCGGGCTGAACGGGGGGTTCGTGCACACAGCCCAGCTTGGAGCGAACGACCTACACCGAACTG
AGATACCTACAGCGTGAGCTATGAGAAAGCGCCACGCTTCCCGAAGGGAGAAAGGCGGACAGGTATCCGG
TAAGCGGCAGGGTCGGAACAGGAGAGCGCACGAGGGAGCTTCCAGGGGGAAACGCCTGGTATCTTTATAG
TCCTGTCGGGTTTCGCCACCTCTGACTTGAGCGTCGATTTTTGTGATGCTCGTCAGGGGGGCGGAGCCTA
TGGAAAAACGCCAGCAACGCGGCCTTTTTACGGTTCCTGGCCTTTTGCTGGCCTTTTGCTCACATGTTCT
TTCCTGCGTTATCCCCTGATTCTGTGGATAACCGTATTACCGCCTTTGAGTGAGCTGATACCGCTCGCCG
CAGCCGAACGACCGAGCGCAGCGAGTCAGTGAGCGAGGAAGCGGAAGGCGAGAGTAGGGAACTGCCAGGC
ATCAAACTAAGCAGAAGGCCCCTGACGGATGGCCTTTTTGCGTTTCTACAAACTCTTTCTGTGTTGTAAA
ACGACGGCCAGTCTTAAGCTCGGGCCCCCTGGGCGGTTCTGATAACGAGTAATCGTTAATCCGCAAATAA
CGTAAAAACCCGCTTCGGCGGGTTTTTTTATGGGGGGAGTTTAGGGAAAGAGCATTTGTCAGAATATTTA
AGGGCGCCTGTCACTTTGCTTGATATATGAGAATTATTTAACCTTATAAATGAGAAAAAAGCAACGCACT
TTAAATAAGATACGTTGCTTTTTCGATTGATGAACACCTATAATTAAACTATTCATCT
Features (pLannotate 1.2.2; 14 found; start..end, strand, type, name):
    208..226     +  promoter       T7 promoter: promoter for bacteriophage T7 RNA polymerase
    227..251     +  protein_bind   lac operator: The lac repressor binds to the lac operator to inhibit transcription in E. coli. This inhibition can be relieved by adding lactose or isopropyl-β-D-thiogalactopyranoside (IPTG). lac repressor encoded by lacI
    354..1376    +  CDS            HNRNPA2B1: ROA2_SAGOE - Also known as HNRPA2B1. Experimental evidence at protein level: Swiss-Prot protein existence level 1. Heterogeneous nuclear ribonucleoprotein (hnRNP) that associates with nascent pre-mRNAs, packaging them into hnRNP particles. The hnRNP particle arrangement on nascent hnRNA is non-random and sequence-dependent and serves to condense and stabilize the transcripts and minimize tangling and knotting. Packaging plays a role in various processes such as transcription, pre-mRNA processing, RNA nuclear export, subcellular location, mRNA translation and stability of mature mRNAs. Forms hn
   1390..1437    +  terminator     T7 terminator: transcription terminator for bacteriophage T7 RNA polymerase
   1497..1537    -  terminator     rrnB T1 terminator (fragment): transcription terminator T1 from the E. coli rrnB gene
   1539..1654    -  ncRNA          5S rRNA: Accession: RF00001 - 5S ribosomal RNA
   1685..1709    +  CDS            KanR (fragment): aminoglycoside phosphotransferase; aph(3')-Ia; confers resistance to kanamycin in bacteria or G418 (Geneticin®) in eukaryotes
   1739..1835    +  promoter       AmpR promoter (fragment): bla
   1838..2647    +  CDS            KanR: aminoglycoside phosphotransferase; aph(3')-Ia; confers resistance to kanamycin in bacteria or G418 (Geneticin®) in eukaryotes
   2656..2729    +  promoter       lacI promoter (fragment): lacI
   2730..3809    +  CDS            lacI: LACI_ECOLI - Experimental evidence at protein level: Swiss-Prot protein existence level 1. Repressor of the lactose operon. Binds allolactose as an inducer. From Escherichia coli (strain K12).
   3898..4486    +  rep_origin     ori: high-copy-number ColE1/pMB1/pBR322/pUC origin of replication
   4711..4728    +  terminator     rrnB T2 terminator (fragment): transcription terminator T2 from the E. coli rrnB gene
   4753..4772    -  CDS            lacZα (fragment): LacZα fragment of β-galactosidase; lacZ fragment
