[The description below was written by a language model from this plasmid's Addgene catalogue record and pLannotate feature annotations shown in this document.]
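Description:
hnRNPA2_RRMs is a bacterial expression plasmid of about 5.0 kb built on the pJ411 backbone, designed to produce an N-terminally His-tagged fragment of human hnRNPA2 (gene HNRNPA2B1) in E. coli. It replicates from a high-copy ColE1/pUC-type origin and is selected with kanamycin through an aph(3')-Ia aminoglycoside phosphotransferase gene, which appears to be driven by a fragment of the bla (AmpR) promoter. Fragments of the rrnB T1 and T2 terminators flank parts of the backbone and probably serve to insulate the cassettes from read-through transcription.

Expression is controlled by a T7 promoter immediately followed by a lac operator, with a T7 terminator downstream of the coding region. The plasmid also carries lacI with its own promoter. The Lac repressor therefore keeps transcription off until IPTG or lactose is added, and expression requires a host that supplies T7 RNA polymerase. The catalogue lists the insert mutation as "190stop", meaning a stop codon is introduced at position 190. Translation should therefore end after the N-terminal region containing the RNA recognition motifs (RRMs), leaving out the C-terminal portion of the protein. The automated annotation marks a homology match of roughly 1 kb to HNRNPA2B1, with a non-human primate orthologue as the best hit. This suggests that the downstream coding sequence is still physically present but is not translated past the stop. The His tag is not annotated separately in the feature table, and the cloning sites are not recorded.

The stated purpose is to express the His-tagged hnRNPA2 RRMs. The associated work concerns RNA binding by these domains and its effects on liquid-liquid phase separation and aggregation, which is consistent with making recombinant protein for affinity purification and biophysical study.
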