Addgene plasmid #157864: hnRNPA2_RRMs
Purpose: express His tagged hnRNPA2 RRMs
Depositing lab: Nicolas Fawzi. Depositing organization: Brown University. Publication: Weak binding to the A2RE RNA rigidifies hnRNPA2 RRMs and reduces liquid-liquid phase separation and aggregation. Ryan VH, Watters S, Amaya J, Khatiwada B, Venditti V, Naik MT, Fawzi NL. Nucleic Acids Res. 2020 Sep 1. pii: 5900113. doi: 10.1093/nar/gkaa710. PubMed 32870271.
Backbone
  Vector backbone: pJ411
  Vector type: Bacterial Expression
Growth in bacteria
  Bacterial resistance: Kanamycin, 50 μg/mL
  Growth temperature: 37°C
  Growth strain: DH5alpha
  Copy number: High Copy
Gene/Insert
  Gene/Insert name: hnRNPA2
  Species: H. sapiens (human)
  Mutation: 190stop
  Entrez Gene: HNRNPA2B1 (a.k.a. HNRNPA2, HNRNPB1, HNRPA2, HNRPA2B1, HNRPB1, IBMPFD2, OPMD2, RNPA2, SNRPB1)
  Tag / fusion protein: His (N terminal on insert)
  Cloning method: Restriction Enzyme; 5′ cloning site Unknown (unknown if destroyed); 3′ cloning site Unknown (unknown if destroyed)
Terms and licenses: Academic/Nonprofit Terms; Industry Terms: Not Available to Industry
How to cite: hnRNPA2_RRMs was a gift from Nicolas Fawzi (Addgene plasmid # 157864 ; http://n2t.net/addgene:157864 ; RRID:Addgene_157864)
