>Addgene plasmid #157864 | hnRNPA2_RRMs | depositor partial sequence | sequence record 305103 | insert
ATGGGTAGCGACAAGATTCACCACCATCATCATCATGAGAATTTGTACTTTCAGGGCCATATGGAACGTG
AAAAAGAGCAGTTTCGCAAGCTGTTTATCGGTGGCCTGAGCTTCGAAACTACCGAAGAGAGCCTGCGCAA
CTATTATGAGCAGTGGGGTAAACTGACGGATTGCGTCGTGATGCGTGACCCGGCGAGCAAGCGCAGCCGT
GGCTTCGGTTTCGTCACCTTCTCCAGCATGGCAGAGGTTGACGCCGCTATGGCAGCCCGTCCTCACAGCA
TTGACGGCCGTGTGGTTGAGCCGAAGCGTGCGGTCGCTCGTGAAGAGTCGGGTAAGCCGGGTGCTCACGT
CACCGTCAAAAAGCTGTTCGTGGGTGGTATCAAGGAAGATACCGAGGAACACCACTTGCGCGACTACTTC
GAGGAATATGGCAAAATCGATACCATTGAGATCATTACGGACCGTCAAAGCGGCAAAAAGCGTGGTTTCG
GCTTTGTTACGTTTGACGATCACGACCCGGTTGACAAAATCGTGCTGCAAAAGTACCACACCATTAACGG
CCACAACGCCGAGGTGCGTAAAGCGCTGAGCCGTCAAGAGATGCAAGAAGTGCAGTCCTCTCGCAGCTAG
